Addgene plasmid #241152: memb-EGFP-pA
Purpose: Middle entry vector for mini-Golden subcloning platform; eGFP
Depositing lab: Junsu Kang. Depositing organization: University of Wisconsin, Madison. Publication: Advancing knock-in approaches for robust genome editing in zebrafish. Rodriguez-Parks A, Beezley EG, Manna S, Silaban I, Almutawa SI, Cao S, Ahmed H, Guyer M, Baker S, Richards MP, Kang J. Biol Open. 2026 Feb 2:bio.062472. doi: 10.1242/bio.062472. PubMed 41630603.
Backbone
  Vector backbone: pU6a:sgRNA#4
  Vector type: Mini-Golden
Growth in bacteria
  Bacterial resistance: Spectinomycin, 50 μg/mL
  Growth temperature: 37°C
  Growth strain: DH5alpha
  Copy number: Unknown
Gene/Insert
  Gene/Insert name: eGFP
  Species: Synthetic
  Mutation: TCGC linker
  Cloning method: Restriction Enzyme; 5′ cloning site Unknown (unknown if destroyed); 3′ cloning site Unknown (unknown if destroyed)
Terms and licenses: Academic/Nonprofit Terms; Industry Terms: Not Available to Industry
Depositor comments: Observed a V214A substitution in EGFP, which should not affect the fluorescence too much.
How to cite: memb-EGFP-pA was a gift from Junsu Kang (Addgene plasmid # 241152 ; http://n2t.net/addgene:241152 ; RRID:Addgene_241152)
