[The description below was written by a language model from this plasmid's Addgene catalogue record and pLannotate feature annotations shown in this document.]
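Description:
memb-EGFP-pA is a small (about 3.5 kb) bacterial cloning plasmid that serves as a middle entry vector in the mini-Golden subcloning platform, a modular assembly system developed in the context of knock-in genome editing in zebrafish. It is built on the pU6a:sgRNA#4 backbone and is propagated in E. coli from a high-copy ColE1/pUC-type origin. Selection is with spectinomycin, conferred by an aadA (SmR) aminoglycoside adenylyltransferase gene that sits downstream of a fragment of the class 1 integron Pc promoter and a remnant of a gentamicin resistance gene. rrnB T1 and T2 terminators flank the cargo region, presumably insulating it from read-through transcription. Short lacZα, lacI and MCS fragments are backbone remnants with no evident function.

The payload is a promoterless reporter module: an EGFP coding sequence followed by an SV40 polyadenylation signal, which is annotated on the opposite strand, with a short T7 promoter fragment between them. The name implies a membrane-targeted EGFP, but no membrane-localisation motif is annotated, so the record does not state the nature of that signal. The record lists a TCGC linker as the modification, plausibly the junction or overhang used for ordered assembly, although this is not explained. The depositor notes a V214A substitution in EGFP that is not expected to substantially affect fluorescence. No eukaryotic promoter is present, consistent with a middle-position part meant to be combined with other modules in a final construct. The cloning sites used are not recorded.
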