Features (pLannotate 1.2.2; 12 found; start..end, strand, type, name):
     41..84      +  terminator     rrnB T1 terminator: Escherichia coli rrnB; transcription terminator T1 from the E. coli rrnB gene
    131..167     -  CDS            lacZα (fragment): LacZα fragment of β-galactosidase; lacZ fragment
    260..297     +  misc_feature   MCS (fragment): multiple cloning site
    311..1029    +  CDS            EGFP (fragment): the original enhanced GFP (Yang et al., 1996) mammalian codon-optimized
   1038..1055    -  promoter       T7 promoter (fragment): promoter for bacteriophage T7 RNA polymerase
   1060..1194    -  polyA_signal   SV40 poly(A) signal: SV40 polyadenylation signal
   1369..1392    +  promoter       Pc promoter (fragment): intI1 (promoter lies within the coding sequence); class 1 integron promoter
   1568..1624    +  CDS            GmR (fragment): gentamycin acetyltransferase; aacC1; confers resistance to gentamycin
   1631..2422    +  CDS            SmR: aminoglycoside adenylyltransferase (Murphy, 1985); aadA; confers resistance to spectinomycin and streptomycin
   2515..3103    +  rep_origin     ori: high-copy-number ColE1/pMB1/pBR322/pUC origin of replication
   3286..3378    +  CDS            lacI (fragment): lac repressor; lacI; The lac repressor binds to the lac operator to inhibit transcription in E. coli. This inhibition can be relieved by adding lactose or isopropyl-β-D-thiogalactopyranoside (IPTG).
   3433..3460    -  terminator     rrnB T2 terminator: transcription terminator T2 from the E. coli rrnB gene
>Addgene plasmid #241152 | memb-EGFP-pA | addgene full sequence | sequence record 484601 | Addgene NGS Result
ATTTGTCCTACTCAGGAGAGCGTTCACCGACAAACAACAGATAAAACGAAAGGCCCAGTCTTCCGACTGA
GCCTTTCGTTTTATTTGATGCCTGGCAGTTCCCTACTCTCGCGTTAACGCTAGCATGGATGTTTTCCCAG
TCACGACGTTGTAAAACGACGGCCAGTCTTAAGCTCGGGCCCGGTCTCTTCGCGCCACCATGCTGTGCTG
CATCAGAAGAACTAAACCGGTTGAGAAGAATGAAGAGGCCGATCAGGAGCTGCAGTCGACGGTACCGCGG
GCCCGGGACCCACCGGTCGCCACCAAGCTTATGGTGAGCAAGGGCGAGGAGCTGTTCACCGGGGTGGTGC
CCATCCTGGTCGAGCTGGACGGCGACGTAAACGGCCACAAGTTCAGCGTGTCCGGCGAGGGCGAGGGCGA
TGCCACCTACGGCAAGCTGACCCTGAAGTTCATCTGCACCACCGGCAAGCTGCCCGTGCCCTGGCCCACC
CTCGTGACCACCCTGACCTACGGCGTGCAGTGCTTCAGCCGCTACCCCGACCACATGAAGCAGCACGACT
TCTTCAAGTCCGCCATGCCCGAAGGCTACGTCCAGGAGCGCACCATCTTCTTCAAGGACGACGGCAACTA
CAAGACCCGCGCCGAGGTGAAGTTCGAGGGCGACACCCTGGTGAACCGCATCGAGCTGAAGGGCATCGAC
TTCAAGGAGGACGGCAACATCCTGGGGCACAAGCTGGAGTACAACTACAACAGCCACAACGTCTATATCA
TGGCCGACAAGCAGAAGAACGGCATCAAGGTGAACTTCAAGATCCGCCACAACATCGAGGACGGCAGCGC
GCAGCTCGCCGACCACTACCAGCAGAACACCCCCATCGGCGACGGCCCCGTGCTGCTGCCCGACAACCAC
TACCTGAGCACCCAGTCCGCCCTGAGCAAAGACCCCAACGAGAAGCGCGATCACATGGTCCTGCTGGAGT
TCGTGACCGCCGCCGGGATCACTCTCGGCATGGACGAGCTGTACAAGTAGTCTAGAACTATAGTGAGTCG
TATTACGTAGATCCAGACATGATAAGATACATTGATGAGTTTGGACAAACCACAACTAGAATGCAGTGAA
AAAAATGCTTTATTTGTGAAATTTGTGATGCTATTGCTTTATTTGTAACCATTATAAGCTGCAATAAACA
AGTTAACAACAACAATTGCATTCATTTTATGTTTCAGGTTCAGGGGGAGGTGTGGGAGGTTTTTTAATTC
CTCAAGAGACCTCTAGACCAGCCAGGACAGAAATGCCTCGACTTCGCTGCTACCCAAGGTTGCCGGGTGA
CGCACACCGTGGAAACGGATGAAGGCACGAACCCAGTGGACATAAGCCTGTTCGGTTCGTAAGCTGTAAT
GCAAGTAGCGTATGCGCTCACGCAACTGGTCCAGAACCTTGACCGAACGCAGCGGTGGTAACGGCGCAGT
GGCGGTTTTCATGGCTTGTTATGACTGTTTTTTTGGGGTACAGTCTATGCCTCGGGCATCCAAGCAGCAA
GCGCGTTACGCCGTGGGTCGATGTTTGATGTTATGGAGCAGCAACGATGTTACGCAGCAGGGCAGTCGCC
CTAAAACAAAGTTAAACATTATGAGGGAAGCGGTGATCGCCGAAGTATCGACTCAACTATCAGAGGTAGT
TGGCGTCATCGAGCGCCATCTCGAACCGACGTTGCTGGCCGTACATTTGTACGGCTCCGCAGTGGATGGC
GGCCTGAAGCCACACAGTGATATTGATTTGCTGGTTACGGTGACCGTAAGGCTTGATGAAACAACGCGGC
GAGCTTTGATCAACGACCTTTTGGAAACTTCGGCTTCCCCTGGAGAGAGCGAGATTCTCCGCGCTGTAGA
AGTCACCATTGTTGTGCACGACGACATCATTCCGTGGCGTTATCCAGCTAAGCGCGAACTGCAATTTGGA
GAATGGCAGCGCAATGACATTCTTGCAGGTATCTTCGAGCCAGCCACGATCGACATTGATCTGGCTATCT
TGCTGACAAAAGCAAGAGAACATAGCGTTGCCTTGGTAGGTCCAGCGGCGGAGGAACTCTTTGATCCGGT
TCCTGAACAGGATCTATTTGAGGCGCTAAATGAAACCTTAACGCTATGGAACTCGCCGCCCGACTGGGCT
GGCGATGAGCGAAATGTAGTGCTTACGTTGTCCCGCATTTGGTACAGCGCAGTAACCGGCAAAATCGCGC
CGAAGGATGTCGCTGCCGACTGGGCAATGGAGCGCCTGCCGGCCCAGTATCAGCCCGTCATACTTGAAGC
TAGACAGGCTTATCTTGGACAAGAAGAAGATCGCTTGGCCTCGCGCGCAGATCAGTTGGAAGAATTTGTC
CACTACGTGAAAGGCGAGATCACCAAGGTAGTCGGCAAATAACCCTCGAGCCACCCATGACCAAAATCCC
TTAACGTGAGTTACGCGTCGTTCCACTGAGCGTCAGACCCCGTAGAAAAGATCAAAGGATCTTCTTGAGA
TCCTTTTTTTCTGCGCGTAATCTGCTGCTTGCAAACAAAAAAACCACCGCTACCAGCGGTGGTTTGTTTG
CCGGATCAAGAGCTACCAACTCTTTTTCCGAAGGTAACTGGCTTCAGCAGAGCGCAGATACCAAATACTG
TTCTTCTAGTGTAGCCGTAGTTAGGCCACCACTTCAAGAACTCTGTAGCACCGCCTACATACCTCGCTCT
GCTAATCCTGTTACCAGTGGCTGCTGCCAGTGGCGATAAGTCGTGTCTTACCGGGTTGGACTCAAGACGA
TAGTTACCGGATAAGGCGCAGCGGTCGGGCTGAACGGGGGGTTCGTGCACACAGCCCAGCTTGGAGCGAA
CGACCTACACCGAACTGAGATACCTACAGCGTGAGCTATGAGAAAGCGCCACGCTTCCCGAAGGGAGAAA
GGCGGACAGGTATCCGGTAAGCGGCAGGGTCGGAACAGGAGAGCGCACGAGGGAGCTTCCAGGGGGAAAC
GCCTGGTATCTTTATAGTCCTGTCGGGTTTCGCCACCTCTGACTTGAGCGTCGATTTTTGTGATGCTCGT
CAGGGGGGCGGAGCCTATGGAAAAACGCCAGCAACGCGGCCTTTTTACGGTTCCTGGCCTTTTGCTGGCC
TTTTGCTCACATGTTCTTTCCTGCGTTATCCCCTGATTCTGTGGATAACCGTATTACCGCCTTTGAGTGA
GCTGATACCGCTCGCCGCAGCCGAACGACCGAGCGCAGCGAGTCAGTGAGCGAGGAAGCGGAAGAGCGCC
CAATACGCAAACCGCCTCTCCCCGCGCGTTGGCCGATTCATTAATGCAGCTGGCACGACAGGTTTCCCGA
CTGGAAAGCGGGCAGTGAGCGCAACGCAATTAATACGCGTACCGCTAGCCAGGAAGAGTTTGTAGAAACG
CAAAAAGGCCATCCGTCAGGATGGCCTTCTGCTTAGTTTGATGCCTGGCAGTTTATGGCGGGCGTCCTGC
CCGCCACCCTCCGGGCCGTTGCTTCACAACGTTCAAATCCGCTCCCGGCGG
